>Addgene plasmid #223364 | pBA1370_pTet-ECOR31_Hachiman | addgene full sequence | sequence record 444928 | Addgene NGS Result
AGATTTCAGTGCAATTTATCTCTTCAAATGTAGCACCTGAAGTCAGCCCCATACGATATAAGTTGTCACC
TGCCCGAACCAGAGACTTATCCTGAACTGGCCGATAATTGCAGACGAACGATGCTTGGGCCCGAACAAAA
ACTCATCTCAGAAGAGGATCTGAATAGCGCCGTCGACCATCATCATCATCATCATTGAGTTTAAACGCTC
TCCAGCTTGGGTGTTTTGGCGGATGAGAGAAGATTTTCAGCCTGATACAGATTAAATCAGAACGCAGAAG
CGGTCTGATAAAACAGAATTTGCCTGGCGGCAGTAGCGCGGTGGTCCCACCTGACCCCATGCCGAACTCA
GAAGTGAAACGCCGTAGCGCCGATGGTAGTGTGGGGTCTGCCCATGCGAGAGTAGGCAACTGCCAGGCAT
CAAATAAAACGAAAGGCTCAGTCGAAAGACTGGGCCTTTCGTTTTATCTGTTGTTTGTCGGTGAACTTCA
GCGACGTCTTAAGACCCACTTTCACATTTAAGTTGTTTTTCTAATCCGCATATGATCAATTCAAGGCCGA
ATAAGAAGGCTGGCTCTGCACCTTGGTGATCAAATAATTCGATAGCTTGTCGTAATAATGGCGGCATACT
ATCAGTAGTAGGTGTTTCCCTTTCTTCTTTAGCGACTTGATGCTCTTGATCTTCCAATACGCAACCTAAA
GTAAAATGCCCCACAGCGCTGAGTGCATATAATGCATTCTCTAGTGAAAAACCTTGTTGGCATAAAAAGG
CTAATTGATTTTCGAGAGTTTCATACTGTTTTTCTGTAGGCCGTGTACCTAAATGTACTTTTGCTCCATC
GCGATGACTTAGTAAAGCACATCTAAAACTTTTAGCGTTATTACGTAAAAAATCTTGCCAGCTTTCCCCT
TCTAAAGGGCAAAAGTGAGTATGGTGCCTATCTAACATCTCAATGGCTAAGGCGTCGAGCAAAGCCCGCT
TATTTTTTACATGCCAATACAATGTAGGCTGCTCTACACCTAGCTTCTGGGCGAGTTTACGGGTTGTTAA
ACCTTCGATTCCGACCTCATTAAGCAGCTCTAATGCGCTGTTAATCACTTTACTTTTATCTAATCTAGAC
ATCATTAATTCCTAATTTTTGTTGACACTCTATCGTTGATATAGTTATTTTACCACTCCCTATCAGTGAT
AGAGAAAAGAATTCAAAAGATCTTTTAAGAAGGAGATATACTGATGGCAAATTTCGAGGACTGGTGTGAT
TCGACAGAGCGTAATATCAGCGACCATTATTTGCAGTCAATAACGGCCAGGGATGCCGAGTGTATGTTCG
GCGTTCAGGTTATGGCCGCGCTAATACCTGAACACTATGCGTCACCAAGAAATATCGCTAACGCATTTGA
AGCTCTAGGTAAACCGGGGCTGGCGGCATACATTGCTGGAAAATTGCCTGAAACGAAACAGATTCGTTCC
GGTGATTTGGGTGAGATATTTGCAACTGAATGGATAAATGCACGTAGCAATGGCTATAAAACGCCTATAA
AAAGATTGCGCTGGAAAGATCATCGCAATATGTCGATGCGTGGTGAGGACGTCATTGGTATTTACATAGA
TCAGTCTTCTCAACAACTTTTTTTCCTTAAAACCGAAGCGAAAAGTCGCGCCAAAATGACGGGAGAGGTG
GTTTCTGAAGCCCGCGATAACTTGAATAAAGAGCAAGGGCTGCCATCTTCACATGCCCTAATGTTCATAG
CAGATCGCCTGAATGAACAGGGTGAGGAGCTTTTGGCTAAAGCGATCTTAAATGCAACGCTTCGGCAAGG
AATTGTTCCAGGATGCGTCCGGCATCTTATCTTTCTATTATCGGGCAACTCTTCAGAAACTATGCTGACC
ACTTCAATTGAAAAGTATACAGGTCAAAATAATCAGTGGGGTGTTTGTCTAAGAATTGCTCGCCATGGTG
AGTTTATTGCCGCAACTTTTGAAAAGGTGATTAGCGATGCCAGCAACAGCTGATGAAATTATCGAAGCTA
TTAAGGAAGCTTCAGCTGTAGGTTTTCGCGGGCGCCTGATTGCACGCGGGCAAGCCCGGTCGGTGATCTG
GCGAGACGGTGACTTGCCGCCGGATGCACCGGAGTTTAGCGCACTGCTCAGTCAGGACCTTCAAGGCTAT
GCTTATGCCCTAATCGATCTCGGCCTTCGTCTTCGAGAACTTAATGGAGACGACGCCTATGCGCGAATTG
CTTTTGAACAGGCCGGAACCGCACTCGAGTCGGCTATTGCTAAAGGAAAACGCGACAGCCGGGATACAGA
TTTTCACTTCGTAATGGCTGCTGCAAGCTATCACCTTGCGCATCTTTCAGCACGAGCCTATTCGTTACTC
GCAATGGTTGGTCAGGATGATAATTTTTCACCAATAGAGAGGGCTCTTACACAACTGATCCGGCGTGATT
TGCGTACTCTGCGCGATAATGCGTTGGGCTTTCGGCTCAGAGGTGATGGCAGTGACGTGAAAATTACTGA
AATCCTCCAGGCTCGCCTAAACTTGCCGCAAGACGAGAACGGTGACAGTGAGTCAGAGGAGGACATCCTT
TTTGATGGGCTTGATTTGGCACTGACTGACGCCTATATGTCGGCCATTTCTCTCTACCTTCTCGCTGTAG
AAAGGGGAGAATCACGTTTGCTTTCCAGGGCTATTGAAAAATTAAGAATTAGTCTAAGTATATGTGCTCA
GTTTAATATGCTACCCCAGTGGTGGCTAAACTTTATTACCATTCATCTGTTATCTGACCTTTGGTCAGAT
ACATTCCATGAAAGATTGCCACTGGTTCCAGTTGGTGGTGACGCTGCTGAATGGCCCGCGCTTCGGGAAC
TGTTTATTGCACTGCTTCAAAGACGACCTCGAGCCGAAATTGATCTCTGGCCATCGCAGAGAGAGGCCGC
CGGACGCTCTGTTAATGACAATGACGATTTGGTTGTTTCGTTGCCAACCAGCGCTGGAAAAACTCGTATT
GCTGAATTGTGTATTCTTCGCTGTCTGGCGGGTGGCAAGCGTGTTGTTTTCATCACCCCGCTTCGTGCGC
TTTCTGCACAAACAGAAGCCACTCTCTCCAGAACATTTGGGCCGCTTGGGAAAACAATATCAATGCTGTA
TGGCAGCATTGGCGTAAGTGGTATGGATGAGGATGCAATTCGCCAGCGTGACATCGTCGTCGCCACGCCT
GAAAAACTTGACTTTGCTCTCCGGAATGACCCGTCAATTATTAATGATGTAGGACTTTTTATTTTTGATG
AGGGGCACATGATTGGGGCCGATGAACGAGAGGTTCGGTATGAAGTTCAAATTCAACGGCTGTTGCGCAG
ACAGGATGCCGATACGCGCAGAATTGTCTGCCTCTCGGCAATTCTACCTGATGGTGAGCAACTCGATGAT
TTTGCCGGTTGGCTCCGTCGTGACAAGCCCGGAGGACCAATCAAAAATAATTGGCGACCGACCCGCTTGC
AGTTTGGCGAGGTCATATGGTCCGCTCCAGCAGGTCGGCTTAATCTCAGCGTCGGTTATGAGGCGGCTTG
GGTATCGCGTTTTATCGTCAGCAGACAACCGCCAAAGGTTAAATTACCTAATAAAAAGCAGCGAACAAAA
ATGTTTCCCTCTGATAACAAGGAGCTCTGCTTAGCGACAGCCTGGCGTCTAATTGAAGATGGACAGACCG
TACTTATCTACTGCCCACTTCGCCGGAGCGTCGAACCGTTTGCCGAGACAATTGTCGATCTGCATCAGCG
CGGACTACTGCCATCTTTATTTGATGCTGCCCCGGACATTCTGGATACGGCTATCTCGCTGGGAGAAGAA
TGGTTGGGGGCACACAGCCCGATACTTGCCTGCCTACGGTTGGGCGTGGCTCTTCATCATGGCGCATTGC
CTACGGCTTACCGCAAAGAAATCGAACGTTTGCTGCGAGATGGGGTACTTAAAGTGACGATCTCATCACC
GACGCTAGCACAAGGTCTTAATCTTTCGGCAACAGCTATCGTCATGCATTCTCTTCATCGGAATCGCGAG
CTTATCAAAGTGTCCGAGTTCAGAAACGTCATAGGCAGAGCAGGGCGCGCATATGTAGATGTTGAAGGGC
TGGTGATTTATCCAATATTCGATAAAGTAAATAAACGCCAGACTAACTGGCATACCCTCACATCTGACAC
GGGGGCCCGTGAGATGGAGAGCGGACTAATACAGCTTGTCTGTGTGTTATTGATTCGCATGCATACACGG
CTTGGTGGGGATTTAAAAGCACTCACTGAATATGTGACCAACAACGCCGTAGCGTGGGAATTTCCAGAAA
TTATGACCGAATCTCCGCAAGAAAGAGATATTGCGCAGGCCATCTGGGAAAAACAACTTTCAACGCTTGA
TACTGCTATTCTGAGCCTTCTTGGTGAGAATGATATCCCGGATGACCAGATTGAAACTGCTCTTGATGAC
ATTCTTCAGTCTTCACTTTGGCAACGCAGTTTGCAGCGTTATAGGGATGAGAATGAACGGATTTTGCTGA
AATCGGGACTCCTGTCCCGCAGCCGCTACATCTGGCAGCGCTCAACGGCAGCAGGGCGCCGGGGGTATTT
CCTGTCGGGGGTAGGACTTACAACCGGGCTACGACTTGATGCTATTGCCGCTAAGGCCAACCAACTATTG
ATTGATGCGAATGCGGCTATAATGGGCGGTGATGCCGAAGAGGCAATTGCTGCTATCACGGCGCTCGCTG
AAGAGGTCTTTACCTTCTATCCGTTTATACCCGATCCATTGCCTGGCGACTGGAGAGGTATTTTACGTTC
CTGGCTATTGGGTGAACCCATGACTAACGTCGCGAATACGCAGGCGTCTGAAACGCTTCAATTCGTCGAG
AATGGGCTGGTGTATCGACTTCCGTGGGCAATGGAGGCTATTAGGGTACGTGCAACAGCTAATGGAGACC
TCATAGGTGATACAGATACCACGCTAGACGATTATGAGTTAGGTTTTGCGGTTGCTGCTGTTGAAACAGG
TACCTTGAGCCGTTCGTCTTCACTGCTTATTCAGGCGGGTTTTAGCTCTAGGCTTGCAGCCATAAAAGTG
GTTACAGACACTACTGCCGATTTTCAATCCGGCCAGGAGCTTAGAAGGTGGCTGAACTCTGAAGAAGTGA
TAAGCCACACGGATAATCATGACTGGCCTACACCTGAAACCAGAGTGATGTGGCTGGAATTCTTGGGTAG
TCTCAGCCCCAAAGGCAGCCAGGTTTGGAGTCGTCATCGTTATAACGGAATGGTGGACTGGAGAGATACT
CCGGCAGTGATCGGCACACCATTGCAGCTTTACACTGTTGATGGTATTCATCACGTACTGGCTGATGATG
GCACTCCTCTGGGAAGTATAAATGGCAGAATTAACACAAACAGAAGAGGTCTTCTTAGAGTTGAGGTGGA
TGATGAGAATGGTCGTGCCATGTTCGATTATTTAGGACCGGACGACTTTATTTCTACCTGAAGGAGGACT
TTGGCAGGTGACCAAAAAAAAACGCCCGGCGGCAACCGAGCGTTCTGAACAAATCCAGATGGAGTTCTGA
GGTCATTACTGGATCTATCAACAGGAGTCCAAGCGAGCTCGATATCAAATTACGCCCCGCCCTGCCACTC
ATCGCAGTACTGTTGTAATTCATTAAGCATTCTGCCGACATGGAAGCCATCACAAACGGCATGATGAACC
TGAATCGCCAGCGGCATCAGCACCTTGTCGCCTTGCGTATAATATTTGCCCATGGTGAAAACGGGGGCGA
AGAAGTTGTCCATATTGGCCACGTTTAAATCAAAACTGGTGAAACTCACCCAGGGATTGGCTGAAACGAA
AAACATATTCTCAATAAACCCTTTAGGGAAATAGGCCAGGTTTTCACCGTAACACGCCACATCTTGCGAA
TATATGTGTAGAAACTGCCGGAAATCGTCGTGGTATTCACTCCAGAGCGATGAAAACGTTTCAGTTTGCT
CATGGAAAACGGTGTAACAAGGGTGAACACTATCCCATATCACCAGCTCACCGTCTTTCATTGCCATACG
AAATTCCGGATGAGCATTCATCAGGCGGGCAAGAATGTGAATAAAGGCCGGATAAAACTTGTGCTTATTT
TTCTTTACGGTCTTTAAAAAGGCCGTAATATCCAGCTGAACGGTCTGGTTATAGGTACATTGAGCAACTG
ACTGAAATGCCTCAAAATGTTCTTTACGATGCCATTGGGATATATCAACGGTGGTATATCCAGTGATTTT
TTTCTCCATTTTAGCTTCCTTAGCTCCTGAAAATCTCGATAACTCAAAAAATACGCCCGGTAGTGATCTT
ATTTCATTATGGTGAAAGTTGGAACCTCTTACGTGCCCGATCAAGCGCTAGCGGAGTGTATACTGGCTTA
CTATGTTGGCACTGATGAGGGTGTCAGTGAAGTGCTTCATGTGGCAGGAGAAAAAAGGCTGCACCGGTGC
GTCAGCAGAATATGTGATACAGGATATATTCCGCTTCCTCGCTCACTGACTCGCTACGCTCGGTCGTTCG
ACTGCGGCGAGCGGAAATGGCTTACGAACGGGGCGGAGATTTCCTGGAAGATGCCAGGAAGATACTTAAC
AGGGAAGTGAGAGGGCCGCGGCAAAGCCGTTTTTCCATAGGCTCCGCCCCCCTGACAAGCATCACGAAAT
CTGACGCTCAAATCAGTGGTGGCGAAACCCGACAGGACTATAAAGATACCAGGCGTTTCCCCCTGGCGGC
TCCCTCGTGCGCTCTCCTGTTCCTGCCTTTCGGTTTACCGGTGTCATTCCGCTGTTATGGCCGCGTTTGT
CTCATTCCACGCCTGACACTCAGTTCCGGGTAGGCAGTTCGCTCCAAGCTGGACTGTATGCACGAACCCC
CCGTTCAGTCCGACCGCTGCGCCTTATCCGGTAACTATCGTCTTGAGTCCAACCCGGAAAGACATGCAAA
AGCACCACTGGCAGCAGCCACTGGTAATTGATTTAGAGGAGTTAGTCTTGAAGTCATGCGCCGGTTAAGG
CTAAACTGAAAGGACAAGTTTTGGTGACTGCGCTCCTCCAAGCCAGTTACCTCGGTTCAAAGAGTTGGTA
GCTCAGAGAACCTTCGAAAAACCGCCCTGCAAGGCGGTTTTTTCGTTTTCAGAGCAAGAGATTACGCGCA
GACCAAAACGATCTCAAGAAGATCATCTTATTAATCAGATAAAATATTTCT
Features (pLannotate 1.2.2; 11 found; start..end, strand, type, name):
    178..195     +  CDS            capTEV™ (fragment): composite tag for in vivo biotinylation, TEV protease cleavage, and 6xHis tagging
    302..417     +  ncRNA          5S rRNA: Accession: RF00001 - 5S ribosomal RNA
    421..467     +  terminator     rrnB T1 terminator: transcription terminator T1 from the E. coli rrnB gene
    499..1122    -  CDS            TetR: tetracycline repressor TetR; tetR from transposon Tn10; TetR binds to the tetracycline operator tetO to inhibit transcription. This inhibition can be relieved by adding tetracycline or doxycycline.
   1141..1196    +  promoter       tetR/tetA promoters: tetR; overlapping promoters for bacterial tetR and tetA
   5541..5629    -  terminator     lambda t0 terminator (fragment): transcription terminator from phage lambda
   5653..6309    -  CDS            cat: CAT_ECOLX - Experimental evidence at protein level: Swiss-Prot protein existence level 1. This enzyme is an effector of chloramphenicol resistance in bacteria. From Escherichia coli. This protein is used as a marker in many commonly used cloning vectors, such as pACYC184.
   6310..6407    -  promoter       cat promoter: promoter of the E. coli cat gene encoding chloramphenicol acetyltransferase
   6414..6440    +  misc_feature   bom (fragment): basis of mobility region from pBR322
   6539..6594    -  rep_origin     RSF ori (fragment): Plasmids containing the RSF 1030 origin of replication can be propagated in E. coli cells that contain additional plasmids with compatible origins.
   6682..7227    -  rep_origin     p15A ori: Plasmids containing the medium-copy-number p15A origin of replication can be propagated in E. coli cells that contain a second plasmid with the ColE1 origin.
