[The description below was written by a language model from this plasmid's Addgene catalogue record and pLannotate feature annotations shown in this document.]
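Description:
pBA1370_pTet-ECOR31_Hachiman is a 7,261 nt bacterial expression plasmid built on a p15A backbone, designed to express the Hachiman antiphage defense system from E. coli strain ECOR31 under tetracycline-inducible control. It replicates from the p15A origin, which the record lists as low copy and which is compatible with ColE1-type plasmids, so it can be maintained alongside a second construct in the same cell. Selection is by chloramphenicol, conferred by a cat (chloramphenicol acetyltransferase) gene driven by its native promoter and followed by a lambda t0 terminator fragment. Short annotated fragments of a bom site and an RSF origin sit near the p15A origin and are probably partial sequence matches rather than functional elements.

The regulatory module consists of a Tn10 tetR gene on the reverse strand, adjacent to the overlapping divergent tetR/tetA promoters. TetR binds the tet operators and represses transcription until tetracycline or an analogue is added, giving titratable expression of the downstream payload. The roughly 4.3 kb stretch between the promoter and the lambda t0 terminator carries no annotation in the feature table; by position it presumably holds the ECOR31 Hachiman insert, but the record does not name the individual genes or their boundaries. An rrnB T1 terminator with flanking 5S rRNA sequence lies upstream of tetR, likely insulating the cassette from read-through. A very short hit to a composite affinity tag, consistent with a histidine run, is also annotated, but its position does not place it clearly on the insert. The plasmid is suited to controlled expression of Hachiman in E. coli for studying phage defense.
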