Addgene plasmid #223364: pBA1370_pTet-ECOR31_Hachiman
Purpose: Expression of ECOR31 Hachiman under the pTet promoter
Depositing lab: Jennifer Doudna. Depositing organization: University of California, Berkeley. Publication: Genome integrity sensing by the broad-spectrum Hachiman antiphage defense complex. Tuck OT, Adler BA, Armbruster EG, Lahiri A, Hu JJ, Zhou J, Pogliano J, Doudna JA. Cell. 2024 Nov 27;187(24):6914-6928.e20. doi: 10.1016/j.cell.2024.09.020. Epub 2024 Oct 11. PubMed 39395413.
Backbone
  Vector backbone: p15a
  Vector type: Bacterial Expression
Growth in bacteria
  Bacterial resistance: Chloramphenicol, 25 μg/mL
  Growth temperature: 37°C
  Growth strain: DH5alpha
  Copy number: Low Copy
Gene/Insert
  Gene/Insert name: ECOR31 Hachiman
  Species: E. coli ECOR31
Terms and licenses: Academic/Nonprofit Terms; Industry Terms: Not Available to Industry
Depositor comments: Please visit https://doi.org/10.1101/2024.02.29.582594 for bioRxiv preprint.
How to cite: pBA1370_pTet-ECOR31_Hachiman was a gift from Jennifer Doudna (Addgene plasmid # 223364 ; http://n2t.net/addgene:223364 ; RRID:Addgene_223364)
